Addgene plasmid #168928: pEntry_HCoV-NL63-nsp13
Purpose: Gateway-compatible Entry vector
Depositing lab: Pascal Falter-Braun. Depositing organization: Helmholtz Munich. Publication: A resource of human coronavirus protein-coding sequences in a flexible, multipurpose Gateway Entry clone collection. Weller B, Lin CW, Pogoutse O, Sauer M, Marin-de la Rosa N, Strobel A, Young V, Knapp JJ, Rayhan A, Falter C, Kim DK, Roth FP, Falter-Braun P. G3 (Bethesda). 2023 Jul 5;13(7):jkad105. doi: 10.1093/g3journal/jkad105. PubMed 37267226.
Backbone
  Vector backbone: pENTR223.1*SfiI
  Backbone size w/o insert (bp): 2800
  Vector type: Gateway-compatible Entry vector
Growth in bacteria
  Bacterial resistance: Spectinomycin, 50 μg/mL
  Growth temperature: 37°C
  Growth strain: DH5alpha
  Copy number: High Copy
Gene/Insert
  Gene/Insert name: HCoV-NL63-nsp13 (alt name: nsp13)
  Species: Other
  Insert size (bp): 1791
  Entrez Gene: ORF1ab (a.k.a. HCNV63gp1)
  Cloning method: Restriction Enzyme; 5′ cloning site SfiI (unknown if destroyed); 3′ cloning site SfiI (unknown if destroyed)
  Sequencing primers: 5′ M13 uni (-21); 3′ M13 rev (-29)
Resource information
  A portion of this plasmid was derived from a plasmid made by: Synthesized by Twist Bioscience
Terms and licenses: Academic/Nonprofit Terms; Industry Terms: Not Available to Industry
Depositor comments: 5'-linker: SfiI-BamHI-ATG-BamHI (GGCCGTCAaggccaggatccatgggatcc), 3'-linker: PacI-TAA-AsiSI-SfiI (cttaatTAAgacgcgatcgcggcctcatGGGCC).
How to cite: pEntry_HCoV-NL63-nsp13 was a gift from Pascal Falter-Braun (Addgene plasmid # 168928 ; http://n2t.net/addgene:168928 ; RRID:Addgene_168928)
