[The description below was written by a language model from this plasmid's Addgene catalogue record and pLannotate feature annotations shown in this document.]
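Description:
pEntry_HCoV-NL63-nsp13 is a Gateway-compatible Entry clone built on the pENTR223.1 backbone (SfiI-adapted version), carrying the coding sequence for nonstructural protein 13 of human coronavirus NL63. The plasmid is about 4.6 kb and is maintained in E. coli through a high-copy ColE1/pUC-type origin. Selection is with spectinomycin, conferred by the aadA aminoglycoside adenylyltransferase gene (SmR). The short Pc integron promoter and gentamicin-resistance fragments annotated just upstream of it appear to be remnants of the cassette from which the marker was taken. rrnB T1 and T2 terminators lie upstream of the cloning region and help insulate it from read-through transcription. Small lacI and lacZα fragments are backbone remnants with no evident function.

The insert of roughly 1.8 kb was produced by gene synthesis and cloned between two SfiI sites. The annotation tool matches it to the HCoV-NL63 replicase polyprotein 1ab (ORF1ab), from which nsp13 is normally released by proteolytic processing. The functional note attached to that hit describes a different part of the polyprotein, and the annotated span runs slightly into the adjacent attL2 site. Because nsp13 has no start or stop codon of its own, the depositor added linkers: a 5′ linker supplying an ATG flanked by BamHI sites, and a 3′ linker supplying a TAA stop codon between PacI and AsiSI sites. The ORF sits between attL1 and attL2, so an LR Clonase reaction can move it directionally into any attR-containing Destination vector. A T7 promoter lies beyond attL2, pointing back toward the insert. The Entry clone has no promoter intended for expressing the protein. It belongs to a collection of human coronavirus protein-coding sequences and serves as a source for generating expression constructs.
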