Features (pLannotate 1.2.2; 12 found; start..end, strand, type, name):
    717..809     +  CDS            lacI (fragment): lac repressor; lacI; The lac repressor binds to the lac operator to inhibit transcription in E. coli. This inhibition can be relieved by adding lactose or isopropyl-β-D-thiogalactopyranoside (IPTG).
    864..891     -  terminator     rrnB T2 terminator: transcription terminator T2 from the E. coli rrnB gene
   1023..1066    +  terminator     rrnB T1 terminator: Escherichia coli rrnB; transcription terminator T1 from the E. coli rrnB gene
   1113..1149    -  CDS            lacZα (fragment): LacZα fragment of β-galactosidase; lacZ fragment
   1165..1261    +  protein_bind   attL1: mutant version of attL; recombination site for the Gateway® LR reaction LR Clonase™
   1294..3207    +  CDS            rep (fragment): R1AB_CVHNL - Experimental evidence at protein level: Swiss-Prot protein existence level 1. NendoU is a Mn(2+)-dependent, uridylate-specific enzyme, which leaves 2'-3'-cyclic phosphates 5' to the cleaved bond. From Human coronavirus NL63 (HCoV-NL63).
   3116..3214    -  protein_bind   attL2: mutant version of attL; recombination site for the Gateway® LR reaction LR Clonase™
   3232..3250    -  promoter       T7 promoter: promoter for bacteriophage T7 RNA polymerase
   3440..3463    +  promoter       Pc promoter (fragment): intI1 (promoter lies within the coding sequence); class 1 integron promoter
   3639..3695    +  CDS            GmR (fragment): gentamycin acetyltransferase; aacC1; confers resistance to gentamycin
   3702..4493    +  CDS            SmR: aminoglycoside adenylyltransferase (Murphy, 1985); aadA; confers resistance to spectinomycin and streptomycin
   4586..534     +  rep_origin     ori (across the origin): high-copy-number ColE1/pMB1/pBR322/pUC origin of replication
>Addgene plasmid #168928 | pEntry_HCoV-NL63-nsp13 | addgene full sequence | sequence record 437541 | Addgene NGS Result
CTACCAGCGGTGGTTTGTTTGCCGGATCAAGAGCTACCAACTCTTTTTCCGAAGGTAACTGGCTTCAGCA
GAGCGCAGATACCAAATACTGTTCTTCTAGTGTAGCCGTAGTTAGGCCACCACTTCAAGAACTCTGTAGC
ACCGCCTACATACCTCGCTCTGCTAATCCTGTTACCAGTGGCTGCTGCCAGTGGCGATAAGTCGTGTCTT
ACCGGGTTGGACTCAAGACGATAGTTACCGGATAAGGCGCAGCGGTCGGGCTGAACGGGGGGTTCGTGCA
CACAGCCCAGCTTGGAGCGAACGACCTACACCGAACTGAGATACCTACAGCGTGAGCTATGAGAAAGCGC
CACGCTTCCCGAAGGGAGAAAGGCGGACAGGTATCCGGTAAGCGGCAGGGTCGGAACAGGAGAGCGCACG
AGGGAGCTTCCAGGGGGAAACGCCTGGTATCTTTATAGTCCTGTCGGGTTTCGCCACCTCTGACTTGAGC
GTCGATTTTTGTGATGCTCGTCAGGGGGGCGGAGCCTATGGAAAAACGCCAGCAACGCGGCCTTTTTACG
GTTCCTGGCCTTTTGCTGGCCTTTTGCTCACATGTTCTTTCCTGCGTTATCCCCTGATTCTGTGGATAAC
CGTATTACCGCCTTTGAGTGAGCTGATACCGCTCGCCGCAGCCGAACGACCGAGCGCAGCGAGTCAGTGA
GCGAGGAAGCGGAAGAGCGCCCAATACGCAAACCGCCTCTCCCCGCGCGTTGGCCGATTCATTAATGCAG
CTGGCACGACAGGTTTCCCGACTGGAAAGCGGGCAGTGAGCGCAACGCAATTAATACGCGTACCGCTAGC
CAGGAAGAGTTTGTAGAAACGCAAAAAGGCCATCCGTCAGGATGGCCTTCTGCTTAGTTTGATGCCTGGC
AGTTTATGGCGGGCGTCCTGCCCGCCACCCTCCGGGCCGTTGCTTCACAACGTTCAAATCCGCTCCCGGC
GGATTTGTCCTACTCAGGAGAGCGTTCACCGACAAACAACAGATAAAACGAAAGGCCCAGTCTTCCGACT
GAGCCTTTCGTTTTATTTGATGCCTGGCAGTTCCCTACTCTCGCGTTAACGCTAGCATGGATGTTTTCCC
AGTCACGACGTTGTAAAACGACGGCCAGTCTTAAGCTCGGGCCCCAAATAATGATTTTATTTTGACTGAT
AGTGACCTGTTCGTTGCAACAAATTGATGAGCAATGCTTTTTTATAATGCCAACTTTGTACAAAAAAGCA
GAAGGGCCGTCAAGGCCAGGATCCATGGGATCCGCTGCTGGTTTATGTGTTGTTTGTGGTTCACAAACTG
TACTTCGTTGTGGTGATTGTCTGCGTAAGCCTATGTTGTGCACTAAATGCGCATATGATCATGTATTTGG
TACCGACCACAAGTTTATTTTGGCTATAACACCGTATGTATGTAATGCATCAGGTTGTGGTGTTAGTGAT
GTCAAAAAATTGTATCTTGGTGGTTTGAATTACTATTGTACAAATCATAAACCACAGTTGTCTTTTCCAT
TATGTTCAGCTGGTAATATATTTGGTTTATATAAAAATTCAGCAACTGGTTCCTTAGATGTTGAAGTTTT
TAATAGGCTTGCAACGTCTGATTGGACTGATGTTAGGGACTATAAACTTGCTAATGATGTTAAAGATACA
CTTAGACTCTTTGCGGCTGAAACTATTAAAGCTAAAGAAGAGAGTGTTAAGTCTTCTTATGCTTTTGCAA
CTCTTAAAGAGGTTGTTGGACCTAAAGAATTGCTTCTTAGTTGGGAAAGTGGTAAAGTTAAACCACCTTT
GAATCGTAATTCTGTTTTCACTTGTTTTCAAATAAGTAAGGACTCAAAATTCCAAATAGGTGAGTTCATC
TTTGAGAAGGTTGAATATGGTTCTGATACTGTTACGTATAAGTCTACTGTAACTACTAAGTTAGTTCCTG
GTATGATTTTTGTCTTAACATCTCACAATGTCCAACCTTTACGTGCACCAACTATTGCAAACCAAGAGAA
GTATTCTAGCATTTATAAATTGCACCCTGCTTTTAATGTCAGTGATGCATATGCTAATTTGGTTCCATAT
TACCAACTTATTGGTAAACAAAAGATAACTACAATACAGGGTCCTCCTGGTAGTGGTAAGTCACATTGTT
CCATTGGACTTGGATTGTACTACCCAGGTGCGCGTATTGTTTTTGTTGCTTGTGCCCATGCTGCTGTTGA
TTCCTTATGTGCAAAAGCTATGACTGTTTATAGCATTGATAAGTGTACTAGGATTATACCTGCAAGAGCT
CGGGTTGAGTGTTATAGTGGCTTTAAACCAAATAACACTAGTGCACAATACATATTTAGCACTGTTAACG
CATTACCTGAGTGTAATGCTGATATCGTTGTTGTAGATGAAGTTTCAATGTGTACAAATTATGACCTTTC
TGTTATTAACCAGCGTTTATCATATAAACATATTGTTTATGTTGGTGATCCACAACAACTTCCTGCACCT
AGAGTAATGATTACTAAAGGTGTTATGGAGCCTGTTGATTATAACGTTGTTACTCAACGTATGTGTGCTA
TAGGCCCTGATGTTTTTCTTCATAAATGTTATAGATGTCCTGCTGAAATAGTTAATACAGTTTCTGAACT
TGTTTATGAGAACAAGTTTGTCCCTGTTAAACCTGCTAGTAAACAGTGTTTTAAAGTCTTTTTTAAGGGT
AATGTACAGGTTGACAATGGTTCTAGTATTAACAGAAAGCAGCTTGAAATAGTTAAGCTGTTTTTAGTTA
AAAATCCAAGTTGGAGTAAGGCTGTGTTTATTTCTCCTTATAATAGTCAGAATTATGTTGCTAGTAGATT
TTTAGGACTTCAAATTCAAACTGTTGATTCTTCTCAAGGTAGTGAGTATGATTATGTAATCTATGCACAA
ACTTCTGACACTGCACATGCTTGCAATGTAAACCGTTTTAATGTTGCTATAACACGTGCTAAGAAGGGTA
TATTTTGTGTAATGTGTGATAAAACTTTGTTTGATTCACTTAAGTTTTTTGAGATTAAACATGCAGATTT
ACACCTTAATTAAGACGCGATCGCGGCCTCATGGGCCCAGCTTTCTTGTACAAAGTTGGCATTATAAAAA
ATAATTGCTCATCAATTTGTTGCAACGAACAGGTCACTATCAGTCAAAATAAAATCATTATTTGCCATCC
AGCTGATATCCCCTATAGTGAGTCGTATTACATGGTCATAGCTGTTTCCTGGCAGCTCTGGCCCGTGTCT
CAAAATCTCTGATGTTACATTGCACAAGATAAAAATATATCATCATGCCTCCTCTAGACCAGCCAGGACA
GAAATGCCTCGACTTCGCTGCTACCCAAGGTTGCCGGGTGACGCACACCGTGGAAACGGATGAAGGCACG
AACCCAGTGGACATAAGCCTGTTCGGTTCGTAAGCTGTAATGCAAGTAGCGTATGCGCTCACGCAACTGG
TCCAGAACCTTGACCGAACGCAGCGGTGGTAACGGCGCAGTGGCGGTTTTCATGGCTTGTTATGACTGTT
TTTTTGGGGTACAGTCTATGCCTCGGGCATCCAAGCAGCAAGCGCGTTACGCCGTGGGTCGATGTTTGAT
GTTATGGAGCAGCAACGATGTTACGCAGCAGGGCAGTCGCCCTAAAACAAAGTTAAACATTATGAGGGAA
GCGGTGATCGCCGAAGTATCGACTCAACTATCAGAGGTAGTTGGCGTCATCGAGCGCCATCTCGAACCGA
CGTTGCTGGCCGTACATTTGTACGGCTCCGCAGTGGATGGCGGCCTGAAGCCACACAGTGATATTGATTT
GCTGGTTACGGTGACCGTAAGGCTTGATGAAACAACGCGGCGAGCTTTGATCAACGACCTTTTGGAAACT
TCGGCTTCCCCTGGAGAGAGCGAGATTCTCCGCGCTGTAGAAGTCACCATTGTTGTGCACGACGACATCA
TTCCGTGGCGTTATCCAGCTAAGCGCGAACTGCAATTTGGAGAATGGCAGCGCAATGACATTCTTGCAGG
TATCTTCGAGCCAGCCACGATCGACATTGATCTGGCTATCTTGCTGACAAAAGCAAGAGAACATAGCGTT
GCCTTGGTAGGTCCAGCGGCGGAGGAACTCTTTGATCCGGTTCCTGAACAGGATCTATTTGAGGCGCTAA
ATGAAACCTTAACGCTATGGAACTCGCCGCCCGACTGGGCTGGCGATGAGCGAAATGTAGTGCTTACGTT
GTCCCGCATTTGGTACAGCGCAGTAACCGGCAAAATCGCGCCGAAGGATGTCGCTGCCGACTGGGCAATG
GAGCGCCTGCCGGCCCAGTATCAGCCCGTCATACTTGAAGCTAGACAGGCTTATCTTGGACAAGAAGAAG
ATCGCTTGGCCTCGCGCGCAGATCAGTTGGAAGAATTTGTCCACTACGTGAAAGGCGAGATCACCAAGGT
AGTCGGCAAATAACCCTCGAGCCACCCATGACCAAAATCCCTTAACGTGAGTTACGCGTCGTTCCACTGA
GCGTCAGACCCCGTAGAAAAGATCAAAGGATCTTCTTGAGATCCTTTTTTTCTGCGCGTAATCTGCTGCT
TGCAAACAAAAAAACCACCG
