>Addgene plasmid #168928 | pEntry_HCoV-NL63-nsp13 | depositor partial sequence | sequence record 327420 | gene-specific Insert sequence
GCTGCTGGTTTATGTGTTGTTTGTGGTTCACAAACTGTACTTCGTTGTGGTGATTGTCTGCGTAAGCCTA
TGTTGTGCACTAAATGCGCATATGATCATGTATTTGGTACCGACCACAAGTTTATTTTGGCTATAACACC
GTATGTATGTAATGCATCAGGTTGTGGTGTTAGTGATGTCAAAAAATTGTATCTTGGTGGTTTGAATTAC
TATTGTACAAATCATAAACCACAGTTGTCTTTTCCATTATGTTCAGCTGGTAATATATTTGGTTTATATA
AAAATTCAGCAACTGGTTCCTTAGATGTTGAAGTTTTTAATAGGCTTGCAACGTCTGATTGGACTGATGT
TAGGGACTATAAACTTGCTAATGATGTTAAAGATACACTTAGACTCTTTGCGGCTGAAACTATTAAAGCT
AAAGAAGAGAGTGTTAAGTCTTCTTATGCTTTTGCAACTCTTAAAGAGGTTGTTGGACCTAAAGAATTGC
TTCTTAGTTGGGAAAGTGGTAAAGTTAAACCACCTTTGAATCGTAATTCTGTTTTCACTTGTTTTCAAAT
AAGTAAGGACTCAAAATTCCAAATAGGTGAGTTCATCTTTGAGAAGGTTGAATATGGTTCTGATACTGTT
ACGTATAAGTCTACTGTAACTACTAAGTTAGTTCCTGGTATGATTTTTGTCTTAACATCTCACAATGTCC
AACCTTTACGTGCACCAACTATTGCAAACCAAGAGAAGTATTCTAGCATTTATAAATTGCACCCTGCTTT
TAATGTCAGTGATGCATATGCTAATTTGGTTCCATATTACCAACTTATTGGTAAACAAAAGATAACTACA
ATACAGGGTCCTCCTGGTAGTGGTAAGTCACATTGTTCCATTGGACTTGGATTGTACTACCCAGGTGCGC
GTATTGTTTTTGTTGCTTGTGCCCATGCTGCTGTTGATTCCTTATGTGCAAAAGCTATGACTGTTTATAG
CATTGATAAGTGTACTAGGATTATACCTGCAAGAGCTCGGGTTGAGTGTTATAGTGGCTTTAAACCAAAT
AACACTAGTGCACAATACATATTTAGCACTGTTAACGCATTACCTGAGTGTAATGCTGATATCGTTGTTG
TAGATGAAGTTTCAATGTGTACAAATTATGACCTTTCTGTTATTAACCAGCGTTTATCATATAAACATAT
TGTTTATGTTGGTGATCCACAACAACTTCCTGCACCTAGAGTAATGATTACTAAAGGTGTTATGGAGCCT
GTTGATTATAACGTTGTTACTCAACGTATGTGTGCTATAGGCCCTGATGTTTTTCTTCATAAATGTTATA
GATGTCCTGCTGAAATAGTTAATACAGTTTCTGAACTTGTTTATGAGAACAAGTTTGTCCCTGTTAAACC
TGCTAGTAAACAGTGTTTTAAAGTCTTTTTTAAGGGTAATGTACAGGTTGACAATGGTTCTAGTATTAAC
AGAAAGCAGCTTGAAATAGTTAAGCTGTTTTTAGTTAAAAATCCAAGTTGGAGTAAGGCTGTGTTTATTT
CTCCTTATAATAGTCAGAATTATGTTGCTAGTAGATTTTTAGGACTTCAAATTCAAACTGTTGATTCTTC
TCAAGGTAGTGAGTATGATTATGTAATCTATGCACAAACTTCTGACACTGCACATGCTTGCAATGTAAAC
CGTTTTAATGTTGCTATAACACGTGCTAAGAAGGGTATATTTTGTGTAATGTGTGATAAAACTTTGTTTG
ATTCACTTAAGTTTTTTGAGATTAAACATGCAGATTTACAC
